Addgene plasmid #53546: pBABE Hygro Flag hTERT
Purpose: retroviral expression of human TERT
Depositing lab: Kathleen Collins. Depositing organization: University of California, Berkeley. Publication: The 5' guanosine tracts of human telomerase RNA are recognized by the G-quadruplex binding domain of the RNA helicase DHX36 and function to increase RNA accumulation. Sexton AN, Collins K. Mol Cell Biol. 2011 Feb;31(4):736-43. doi: 10.1128/MCB.01033-10. Epub 2010 Dec 13. PubMed 21149580.
Backbone
  Vector backbone: pBABE hygro
  Backbone manufacturer: Bob Weinberg, Addgene plasmid #1765
  Vector type: Mammalian Expression, Retroviral
  Selectable markers: Hygromycin
Growth in bacteria
  Bacterial resistance: Ampicillin, 100 μg/mL
  Growth temperature: 37°C
  Growth strain: DH5alpha
  Copy number: High Copy
Gene/Insert
  Gene/Insert name: TERT (alt name: telomerase reverse transcriptase)
  Species: H. sapiens (human)
  Entrez Gene: TERT (a.k.a. CMM9, DKCA2, DKCB4, EST2, PFBMFT1, TCS1, TP2, TRT, hEST2, hTRT)
  Tag / fusion protein: FLAG (N terminal on insert)
  Cloning method: Unknown
  Sequencing primers: 5′ pBABE 5'; 3′ pBABE 3'
Terms and licenses: Academic/Nonprofit Terms; Industry Terms: Not Available to Industry
How to cite: pBABE Hygro Flag hTERT was a gift from Kathleen Collins (Addgene plasmid # 53546)
