[The description below was written by a language model from this plasmid's Addgene catalogue record and pLannotate feature annotations shown in this document.]
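Description:
pBABE Hygro Flag hTERT is a Moloney murine leukemia virus-based retroviral expression vector, built on the pBABE hygro backbone, for delivering human telomerase reverse transcriptase (TERT) into mammalian cells. In bacteria it is maintained as a high-copy plasmid through a ColE1/pUC-type origin and selected with ampicillin via the β-lactamase gene and its promoter. The annotated full sequence is about 8.6 kb.

The proviral portion begins with a 5' MMLV LTR, followed by a retroviral packaging signal and a truncated gag segment lacking its start codon, which together allow the genomic transcript to be efficiently encapsidated when the plasmid is introduced into a packaging cell line that supplies the viral proteins in trans. No separate internal promoter is annotated upstream of the insert, so, as is usual for pBABE vectors, the hTERT coding sequence is presumably expressed from the LTR-driven transcript. An N-terminal FLAG epitope is fused to hTERT, permitting detection or immunopurification of the catalytic subunit with anti-FLAG reagents. Downstream, an SV40 enhancer/early promoter drives the hygromycin phosphotransferase gene (hph), allowing selection of stably transduced cells with hygromycin. A 3' LTR closes the provirus. The automated annotation also flags a short ΔU3-type LTR fragment next to it and places the bacterial origin, plus a tiny f1 ori fragment, between hph and the 3' LTR, and these calls should be read with some caution.

The stated purpose is retroviral expression of human TERT. The associated work concerns human telomerase RNA and its accumulation, so the tagged protein suits studies of telomerase assembly and activity. The cloning method is not recorded.
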