Features (pLannotate 1.2.2; 13 found; start..end, strand, type, name):
     98..567     +  LTR            LTR: long terminal repeat from Moloney murine leukemia virus
    691..965     +  misc_feature   MESV Ψ (fragment): packaging signal of murine embryonic stem cell virus
   1032..1448    +  CDS            gag (truncated): truncated Moloney murine leukemia virus (MMLV) gag gene lacking the start codon
   1493..1513    +  CDS            FLAG (fragment): FLAG® epitope tag, followed by an enterokinase cleavage site
   1523..4921    +  CDS            hTERT (sequence partly withheld): human telomerase reverse transcriptase, the catalytic subunit of telomerase; TERT; prevents telomere shortening and allows postsenescent cells to proliferate beyond crisis (Counter et al., 1998); also known as EST2
   4938..5267    +  promoter       SV40 promoter: SV40 enhancer and early promoter
   5341..6363    +  CDS            hph: KHYB_ECOLX - Experimental evidence at protein level: Swiss-Prot protein existence level 1. The aminoglycoside phosphotransferases achieve inactivation of their antibiotic substrates by phosphorylation. Only phosphorylates hygromycin and closely related compounds such as demethyl analogs and destomycin. From Escherichia coli.
   6394..6416    +  rep_origin     f1 ori (fragment): f1 bacteriophage origin of replication; arrow indicates direction of (+) strand synthesis
   6413..6982    +  rep_origin     ori: high-copy-number ColE1/pMB1/pBR322/pUC origin of replication
   7042..7163    +  LTR            3' LTR (ΔU3) (fragment): self-inactivating 3' long terminal repeat (LTR) from Moloney murine leukemia virus
   7164..7633    +  LTR            LTR: long terminal repeat from Moloney murine leukemia virus
   7748..8608    -  CDS            AmpR: β-lactamase; bla; confers resistance to ampicillin, carbenicillin, and related antibiotics
   8609..67      -  promoter       AmpR promoter (across the origin): bla
>Addgene plasmid #53546 | pBABE Hygro Flag hTERT | addgene full sequence | sequence record 140124 | Addgene NGS Result
GTTATTGTCTCATGAGCGGATACATATTTGAATGTATTTAGAAAAATAAACAAATAGGGGTTCCGCGCAC
ATTTCCCCGAAAAGTGCCACCTGCAGCCTGAATATGGGCCAAACAGGATATCTGTGGTAAGCAGTTCCTG
CCCCGGCTCAGGGCCAAGAACAGATGGAACAGCTGAATATGGGCCAAACAGGATATCTGTGGTAAGCAGT
TCCTGCCCCGGCTCAGGGCCAAGAACAGATGGTCCCCAGATGCGGTCCAGCCCTCAGCAGTTTCTAGAGA
ACCATCAGATGTTTCCAGGGTGCCCCAAGGACCTGAAATGACCCTGTGCCTTATTTGAACTAACCAATCA
GTTCGCTTCTCGCTTCTGTTCGCGCGCTTCTGCTCCCCGAGCTCAATAAAAGAGCCCACAACCCCTCACT
CGGGGCGCCAGTCCTCCGATTGACTGAGTCGCCCGGGTACCCGTGTATCCAATAAACCCTCTTGCAGTTG
CATCCGACTTGTGGTCTCGCTGTTCCTTGGGAGGGTCTCCTCTGAGTGATTGACTACCCGTCAGCGGGGG
TCTTTCATTTGGGGGCTCGTCCGGGATCGGGAGACCCCTGCCCAGGGACCACCGACCCACCACCGGGAGG
CAAGCTGGCCAGCAACTTATCTGTGTCTGTCCGATTGTCTAGTGTCTATGACTGATTTTATGCGCCTGCG
TCGGTACTAGTTAGCTAACTAGCTCTGTATCTGGCGGACCCGTGGTGGAACTGACGAGTTCTGAACACCC
GGCCGCAACCCTGGGAGACGTCCCAGGGACTTTGGGGGCCGTTTTTGTGGCCCGACCTGAGGAAGGGAGT
CGATGTGGAATCCGACCCCGTCAGGATATGTGGTTCTGGTAGGAGACGAGAACCTAAAACAGTTCCCGCC
TCCGTCTGAATTTTTGCTTTCGGTTTGGAACCGAAGCCGCGCGTCTTGTCTGCTGCAGCGCTGCAGCATC
GTTCTGTGTTGTCTCTGTCTGACTGTGTTTCTGTATTTGTCTGAAAATTAGGGCCAGACTGTTACCACTC
CCTTAAGTTTGACCTTAGGTCACTGGAAAGATGTCGAGCGGATCGCTCACAACCAGTCGGTAGATGTCAA
GAAGAGACGTTGGGTTACCTTCTGCTCTGCAGAATGGCCAACCTTTAACGTCGGATGGCCGCGAGACGGC
ACCTTTAACCGAGACCTCATCACCCAGGTTAAGATCAAGGTCTTTTCACCTGGCCCGCATGGACACCCAG
ACCAGGTCCCCTACATCGTGACCTGGGAAGCCTTGGCTTTTGACCCCCCTCCCTGGGTCAAGCCCTTTGT
ACACCCTAAGCCTCCGCCTCCTCTTCCTCCATCCGCCCCGTCTCTCCCCCTTGAACCTCCTCGTTCGACC
CCGCCTCGATCCTCCCTTTATCCAGCCCTCACTCCTTCTCTAGGCGCCGGCCGGATCCCAGTGTGGTGGT
ACAGCTTGGTACCAACATGGACTACAAGGACGACGATGACAAGGGAATTCAT
[3396 nt withheld, positions 1523-4918]
TGAGTCGACCCTGTGGAATGTGTGTCAGTTAGGGTGTGGAAAGTCCCCAGGCTCCCCAGCAGGCAGAAGT
ATGCAAAGCATGCATCTCAATTAGTCAGCAACCAGGTGTGGAAAGTCCCCAGGCTCCCCAGCAGGCAGAA
GTATGCAAAGCATGCATCTCAATTAGTCAGCAACCATAGTCCCGCCCCTAACTCCGCCCATCCCGCCCCT
AACTCCGCCCAGTTCCGCCCATTCTCCGCCCCATGGCTGACTAATTTTTTTTATTTATGCAGAGGCCGAG
GCCGCCTCGGCCTCTGAGCTATTCCAGAAGTAGTGAGGAGGCTTTTTTGGAGGCCTAGGCTTTTGCAAAA
AGCTTGCCAGCTGGGGCGCCCTCTGGTAAGGTTGGGAAGCCCTGCAGATCTGATCCCGGGGGGCAATGAG
ATATGAAAAAGCCTGAACTCACCGCGACGTCTGTCGAGAAGTTTCTGATCGAAAAGTTCGACAGCGTCTC
CGACCTGATGCAGCTCTCGGAGGGCGAAGAATCTCGTGCTTTCAGCTTCGATGTAGGAGGGCGTGGATAT
GTCCTGCGGGTAAATAGCTGCGCCGATGGTTTCTACAAAGATCGTTATGTTTATCGGCACTTTGCATCGG
CCGCGCTCCCGATTCCGGAAGTGCTTGACATTGGGGAATTTAGCGAGAGCCTGACCTATTGCATCTCCCG
CCGTGCACAGGGTGTCACGTTGCAAGACCTGCCTGAAACCGAACTGCCCGCTGTTCTGCAGCCGGTCGCG
GAGGCCATGGATGCGATCGCTGCGGCCGATCTTAGCCAGACGAGCGGGTTCGGCCCATTCGGACCGCAAG
GAATCGGTCAATACACTACATGGCGTGATTTCATATGCGCGATTGCTGATCCCCATGTGTATCACTGGCA
AACTGTGATGGACGACACCGTCAGTGCGTCCGTCGCGCAGGCTCTCGATGAGCTGATGCTTTGGGCCGAG
GACTGCCCCGAAGTCCGGCACCTCGTGCACGCGGATTTCGGCTCCAACAATGTCCTGACGGACAATGGCC
GCATAACAGCGGTCATTGACTGGAGCGAGGCGATGTTCGGGGATTCCCAATACGAGGTCGCCAACATCTT
CTTCTGGAGGCCGTGGTTGGCTTGTATGGAGCAGCAGACGCGCTACTTCGAGCGGAGGCATCCGGAGCTT
GCAGGATCGCCGCGGCTCCGGGCGTATATGCTCCGCATTGGTCTTGACCAACTCTATCAGAGCTTGGTTG
ACGGCAATTTCGATGATGCAGCTTGGGCGCAGGGTCGATGCGACGCAATCGTCCGATCCGGAGCCGGGAC
TGTCGGGCGTACACAAATCGCCCGCAGAAGCGCGGCCGTCTGGACCGATGGCTGTGTAGAAGTACTCGCC
GATAGTGGAAACCGACGCCCCAGCACTCGTCCGAGGGCAAAGGAATAGAGTAGATGCCGACCGGGATCTA
TCGATGCGGCGGGTGTGGTGGTTACGCGTAATCTGCTGCTTGCAAACAAAAAAACCACCGCTACCAGCGG
TGGTTTGTTTGCCGGATCAAGAGCTACCAACTCTTTTTCCGAAGGTAACTGGCTTCAGCAGAGCGCAGAT
ACCAAATACTGTTCTTCTAGTGTAGCCGTAGTTAGGCCACCACTTCAAGAACTCTGTAGCACCGCCTACA
TACCTCGCTCTGCTAATCCTGTTACCAGTGGCTGCTGCCAGTGGCGATAAGTCGTGTCTTACCGGGTTGG
ACTCAAGACGATAGTTACCGGATAAGGCGCAGCGGTCGGGCTGAACGGGGGGTTCGTGCACACAGCCCAG
CTTGGAGCGAACGACCTACACCGAACTGAGATACCTACAGCGTGAGCTATGAGAAAGCGCCACGCTTCCC
GAAGGGAGAAAGGCGGACAGGTATCCGGTAAGCGGCAGGGTCGGAACAGGAGAGCGCACGAGGGAGCTTC
CAGGGGGAAACGCCTGGTATCTTTATAGTCCTGTCGGGTTTCGCCACCTCTGACTTGAGCGTCGATTTTT
GTGATGCTCGTCAGGGGGGCGGAGCCTATGGAAAAACGCCAGCAACGCATCGATAAAATAAAAGATTTTA
TTTAGTCTCCAGAAAAAGGGGGGAATGAAAGACCCCACCTGTAGGTTTGGCAAGCTAGCTTAAGTAACGC
CATTTTGCAAGGCATGGAAAAATACATAACTGAGAATAGAGAAGTTCAGATCAAGGTCAGGAACAGATGG
AACAGCTGAATATGGGCCAAACAGGATATCTGTGGTAAGCAGTTCCTGCCCCGGCTCAGGGCCAAGAACA
GATGGAACAGCTGAATATGGGCCAAACAGGATATCTGTGGTAAGCAGTTCCTGCCCCGGCTCAGGGCCAA
GAACAGATGGTCCCCAGATGCGGTCCAGCCCTCAGCAGTTTCTAGAGAACCATCAGATGTTTCCAGGGTG
CCCCAAGGACCTGAAATGACCCTGTGCCTTATTTGAACTAACCAATCAGTTCGCTTCTCGCTTCTGTTCG
CGCGCTTCTGCTCCCCGAGCTCAATAAAAGAGCCCACAACCCCTCACTCGGGGCGCCAGTCCTCCGATTG
ACTGAGTCGCCCGGGTACCCGTGTATCCAATAAACCCTCTTGCAGTTGCATCCGACTTGTGGTCTCGCTG
TTCCTTGGGAGGGTCTCCTCTGAGTGATTGACTACCCGTCAGCGGGGGTCTTTCACATGCAGCATGTATC
AAAATTAATTTGGTTTTTTTTCTTAAGTATTTACATTAAATGGCCATAGTGCGGCCGCAAATCAATCTAA
AGTATATATGAGTAAACTTGGTCTGACAGTTACCAATGCTTAATCAGTGAGGCACCTATCTCAGCGATCT
GTCTATTTCGTTCATCCATAGTTGCCTGACTCCCCGTCGTGTAGATAACTACGATACGGGAGGGCTTACC
ATCTGGCCCCAGTGCTGCAATGATACCGCGAGACCCACGCTCACCGGCTCCAGATTTATCAGCAATAAAC
CAGCCAGCCGGAAGGGCCGAGCGCAGAAGTGGTCCTGCAACTTTATCCGCCTCCATCCAGTCTATTAATT
GTTGCCGGGAAGCTAGAGTAAGTAGTTCGCCAGTTAATAGTTTGCGCAACGTTGTTGCCATTGCTACAGG
CATCGTGGTGTCACGCTCGTCGTTTGGTATGGCTTCATTCAGCTCCGGTTCCCAACGATCAAGGCGAGTT
ACATGATCCCCCATGTTGTGCAAAAAAGCGGTTAGCTCCTTCGGTCCTCCGATCGTTGTCAGAAGTAAGT
TGGCCGCAGTGTTATCACTCATGGTTATGGCAGCACTGCATAATTCTCTTACTGTCATGCCATCCGTAAG
ATGCTTTTCTGTGACTGGTGAGTACTCAACCAAGTCATTCTGAGAATAGTGTATGCGGCGACCGAGTTGC
TCTTGCCCGGCGTCAATACGGGATAATACCGCGCCACATAGCAGAACTTTAAAAGTGCTCATCATTGGAA
AACGTTCTTCGGGGCGAAAACTCTCAAGGATCTTACCGCTGTTGAGATCCAGTTCGATGTAACCCACTCG
TGCACCCAACTGATCTTCAGCATCTTTTACTTTCACCAGCGTTTCTGGGTGAGCAAAAACAGGAAGGCAA
AATGCCGCAAAAAAGGGAATAAGGGCGACACGGAAATGTTGAATACTCATACTCTTCCTTTTTCAATATT
ATTGAAGCATTTATCAGG
