>Addgene plasmid #53546 | pBABE Hygro Flag hTERT | addgene partial sequence | sequence record 86238 | pBABE5 5'-CTTTATCCAGCCCTCAC-3'
GGATCCCAGTGTGGTGGTACAGCTTGGTACCAACATGGACTACAAGGACGACGATGACAAGGGAATTCAT
[872 nt withheld, positions 71-942]
