>Addgene plasmid #53546 | pBABE Hygro Flag hTERT | addgene partial sequence | sequence record 86241 | pBABE3 5'-ACCCTAACTGACACACATTCC-3'
CATCA
[878 nt withheld, positions 6-883]
