>Addgene plasmid #53546 | pBABE Hygro Flag hTERT | addgene partial sequence | sequence record 86243 | SV40pro-F 5'-TATTTATGCAGAGGCCGAGG-3'
TTCCAGAAGTAGTGAGGAGGCTTTTTTGGAGGCCTAGGCTTTTGCAAAAAGCTTGCCAGCTGGGGCGCCC
TCTGGTAAGGTTGGGAAGCCCTGCAGATCTGATCCCGGGGGGCAATGAGATATGAAAAAGCCTGAACTCA
CCGCGACGTCTGTCGAGAAGTTTCTGATCGAAAAGTTCGACAGCGTCTCCGACCTGATGCAGCTCTCGGA
GGGCGAAGAATCTCGTGCTTTCAGCTTCGATGTAGGAGGGCGTGGATATGTCCTGCGGGTAAATAGCTGC
GCCGATGGTTTCTACAAAGATCGTTATGTTTATCGGCACTTTGCATCGGCCGCGCTCCCGATTCCGGAAG
TGCTTGACATTGGGGAATTTAGCGAGAGCCTGACCTATTGCATCTCCCGCCGTGCACAGGGTGTCACGTT
GCAAGACCTGCCTGAAACCGAACTGCCCGCTGTTCTGCAGCCGGTCGCGGAGGCCATGGATGCGATCGCT
GCGGCCGATCTTAGCCAGACGAGCGGGTTCGGCCCATTCGGACCGCAAGGAATCGGTCAATACACTACAT
GGCGTGATTTCATATGCGCGATTGCTGATCCCCATGTGTATCACTGGCAAACTGTGATGGACGACACCGT
CAGTGCGTCCGTCGCGCAGGCTCTCGATGAGCTGATGCTTTGGGCCGAGGACTGCCCCGAAGTCCGGCAC
CTCGTGCACGCGGATTTCGGCTCCAACAATGTCCTGACGGACAATGGCCGCATAACAGCGGTCATTGACT
GGAGCGAGGCGATGTTCGGGGATTCCCAATACGAGGTCGCCAACATCTTCTTCTGGAGGCCGTGGTTGGC
TTGTATGGAGCAGCAGACGCGC
